>Addgene plasmid #20975 | HOXA9-MSCV-CD24 | addgene full sequence | sequence record 275204 | Addgene NGS Result
GATCCCACCACCGGGGCCCTGGGCAACTACTATGTGGACTCCTTCCTGCTGGGCGCCGACGCTGCTGATG
AGCTGGGTGCGGGACGCTACGCTCCAGGGACCCTGGGTCAACCCCCAAGGCAGGCGGCAGCTCTGGCCGA
ACACCCCGACTTCAGTCCTTGCAGCTTCCAGTCCAAGGCGGCGGTGTTTGGTGCCTCGTGGAACCCAGTG
CACGCGGCGGGCGCCAATGCGGTGCCTGCTGCAGTGTATCATCACCACCACCACCCCTACGTGCATCCCC
AGGCGCCCGTGGCGGCGGCGGCGCCGGACGGCAGGTATATGCGCTCCTGGCTGGAACCCACGCCCGGTGC
GCTCTCCTTCGCGGGCTTACCCTCCAGCCGGCCTTATGGCATTAAACCTGAACCGCTCTCGGCCAGAAGG
GGTGACTGTCCCACGCTTGACACTCACACTTTGTCCCTGACTGACTATGCTTGTGGTTCTCCTCCAGTTG
ATAGAGAAAAACAACCCAGCGAAGGCGCCTTCTCCGAAAACAATGCCGAGAATGAGAGCGGCGGAGACAA
GCCCCCCATCGATCCCAATAACCCGGCTGCCAACTGGCTACATGCTCGCTCCACTCGGAAGAAGCGATGC
CCCTACACAAAACACCAGACGCTGGAACTGGAGAAGGAGTTTCTGTTTAACATGTACCTCACACGGGACC
GCAGGTACGAGGTGGCCCGGCTGCTCAACCTCACCGAAAGGCAGGTCAAGATCTGGTTCCAGAACCGCAG
GATGAAAATGAAGAAAATCAACAAGGACCGAGCAAAAGACGAGTGAGCCTTTTAGGGGCACATTTAAAAA
GAGAGCAAGCTAGAAAGAAAAAGAAAGGACTGTCCGTCTCCCTCTGTCTCCTCTCCCCCAAACCCAGCCT
CCACCCGCACAAAGGGGCTCTAAATCCCAGGCCTCATCTCCCCACTGGCAGCCCGTGCTCAGGCTGGCTC
TTAGGCCTGCGGCTTTGATGGAGGAGGTATTGTAAGCTTTCCATTTTATAGAAGGCACACACACACACAA
GGGAGGGCATTAGCGCTATTGGCTGTATGTGCTAGCTTGTATATATATATATATATTTAAAAAAAATCTA
CCTGCTTCTGACTTTAAGCAAAAGGAAAGAAAACTACCTTTTTATATAATGCACAACTGTTGATGACTGG
CTGTATAGTTTTTAGTCTCTGTAGCTAATTTAATTTGCTCTTCGTGTGGCAGATCATTCTGCCAAAATAC
TTGAACACTGTGTTTTATTGTGGTGATTATGTTTTGTGACTCAAACTTCTGTGCTGGGTGAAGTACCCAT
TGTGATTGTGGAAGCTAGAATTCAATTTGAACTCAGGTTGTTTATGGGGGGAGAGAAGCTGTGGCATAAT
GTATAGCTCTGTAGTCTTCTGTGTAGCTAGACTGTTAACCTACGATTGTAAACTAGCTGTAAGGATTTCC
CAGTGAAATCAGATTTGGAAAGAAAAGAGAGATAGTTCTCCGGGATGCATAGATTCATGATTTATCTACT
TTTGAAATGTGGGCTTCTTCATCTTTACGTTCTAGACTCCAATTTTGTCCAATGTATATAGAATCTCCAT
ATTAAAGAAATATTCATAATCAGAAAGCTTGAATATTGTTTTTGCACCAGAGGAGAAGTGAGGAAATTCG
GAGCTATACGTGTGTGCAGAGGGTTGCTACCTATGGGTTTACGCTTAATTTTAATTGGGAGAAAGTGAGT
GCTTATTGTAATGGAGTTAATTTTATTGATGTACCTTATACACCATGAAACTGCTCTTGGGCTACTGTAG
ATTTGTATCCTTGGTGAATTTGGGGTTCCCATCGGATTGAACATACACTGTATATTTTGCAATAGTTACC
TCAAGGCCTACTGACCAAATTGTTGTGTCGAGATATTTAACTTTTGCCAAACGGAATATATTGATTCTTC
TCGAGAGATCTAATTCTACCGGGTAGGGGAGGCGCTTTTCCCAAGGCAGTCTGGAGCATGCGCTTTAGCA
GCCCCGCTGGGCACTTGGCGCTACACAAGTGGCCTCTGGCCTCGCACACATTCCACATCCACCGGTAGGC
GCCAACCGGCTCCGTTCTTTGGTGGCCCCTTCGCGCCACCTTCTACTCCTCCCCTAGTCAGGAAGTTCCC
CCCCGCCCCGCAGCTCGCGTCGTGCAGGACGTGACAAATGGAAGTAGCACGTCTCACTAGTCTCGTGCAG
ATGGACAGCACCGCTGAGCAATGGAAGCGGGTAGGCCTTTGGGGCAGCGGCCAATAGCAGCTTTGCTCCT
TCGCTTTCTGGGCTCAGAGGCTGGGAAGGGGTGGGTCCGGGGGCGGGCTCAGGGGCGGGCTCAGGGGCGG
GGCGGGCGCCCGAAGGTCCTCCGGAGGCCCGGCATTCTGCACGCTTCAAAAGCGCACGTCTGCCGCGCTG
TTCTCCTCTTCCTCATCTCCGGGCCTTTCGGCTGCAGCCACCATGGGCAGAGCAATGGTGGCCAGGCTCG
GGCTGGGGCTGCTGCTGCTGGCACTGCTCCTACCCACGCAGATTTATTCCAGTGAAACAACAACTGGAAC
TTCAAGTAACTCCTCCCAGAGTACTTCCAACTCTGGGTTGGCCCCAAATCCAACTAATGCCACCACCAAG
GCGGCTGGTGGTGCCCTGCAGTCAACAGCCAGTCTCTTCGTGGTCTCACTCTCTCTTCTGCATCTCTACT
CTTAAATCGATAAAATAAAAGATTTTATTTAGTCTCCAGAAAAAGGGGGGAATGAAAGACCCCACCTGTA
GGTTTGGCAAGCTAGCTTAAGTAACGCCATTTTGCAAGGCATGGAAAATACATAACTGAGAATAGAGAAG
TTCAGATCAAGGTTAGGAACAGAGAGACAGCAGAATATGGGCCAAACAGGATATCTGTGGTAAGCAGTTC
CTGCCCCGGCTCAGGGCCAAGAACAGATGGTCCCCAGATGCGGTCCCGCCCTCAGCAGTTTCTAGAGAAC
CATCAGATGTTTCCAGGGTGCCCCAAGGACCTGAAATGACCCTGTGCCTTATTTGAACTAACCAATCAGT
TCGCTTCTCGCTTCTGTTCGCGCGCTTCTGCTCCCCGAGCTCAATAAAAGAGCCCACAACCCCTCACTCG
GCGCGCCAGTCCTCCGATAGACTGCGTCGCCCGGGTACCCGTGTATCCAATAAACCCTCTTGCAGTTGCA
TCCGACTTGTGGTCTCGCTGTTCCTTGGGAGGGTCTCCTCTGAGTGATTGACTACCCGTCAGCGGGGGTC
TTTCATGGGTAACAGTTTCTTGAAGTTGGAGAACAACATTCTGAGGGTAGGAGTCGAATATTAAGTAATC
CTGACTCAATTAGCCACTGTTTTGAATCCACATACTCCAATACTCCTGAAATAGTTCATTATGGACAGCG
CAGAAAGAGCTGGGGAGAATTGTGAAATTGTTATCCGCTCACAATTCCACACAACATACGAGCCGGAAGC
ATAAAGTGTAAAGCCTGGGGTGCCTAATGAGTGAGCTAACTCACATTAATTGCGTTGCGCTCACTGCCCG
CTTTCCAGTCGGGAAACCTGTCGTGCCAGCTGCATTAATGAATCGGCCAACGCGCGGGGAGAGGCGGTTT
GCGTATTGGGCGCTCTTCCGCTTCCTCGCTCACTGACTCGCTGCGCTCGGTCGTTCGGCTGCGGCGAGCG
GTATCAGCTCACTCAAAGGCGGTAATACGGTTATCCACAGAATCAGGGGATAACGCAGGAAAGAACATGT
GAGCAAAAGGCCAGCAAAAGGCCAGGAACCGTAAAAAGGCCGCGTTGCTGGCGTTTTTCCATAGGCTCCG
CCCCCCTGACGAGCATCACAAAAATCGACGCTCAAGTCAGAGGTGGCGAAACCCGACAGGACTATAAAGA
TACCAGGCGTTTCCCCCTGGAAGCTCCCTCGTGCGCTCTCCTGTTCCGACCCTGCCGCTTACCGGATACC
TGTCCGCCTTTCTCCCTTCGGGAAGCGTGGCGCTTTCTCATAGCTCACGCTGTAGGTATCTCAGTTCGGT
GTAGGTCGTTCGCTCCAAGCTGGGCTGTGTGCACGAACCCCCCGTTCAGCCCGACCGCTGCGCCTTATCC
GGTAACTATCGTCTTGAGTCCAACCCGGTAAGACACGACTTATCGCCACTGGCAGCAGCCACTGGTAACA
GGATTAGCAGAGCGAGGTATGTAGGCGGTGCTACAGAGTTCTTGAAGTGGTGGCCTAACTACGGCTACAC
TAGAAGAACAGTATTTGGTATCTGCGCTCTGCTGAAGCCAGTTACCTTCGGAAAAAGAGTTGGTAGCTCT
TGATCCGGCAAACAAACCACCGCTGGTAGCGGTGGTTTTTTTGTTTGCAAGCAGCAGATTACGCGCAGAA
AAAAAGGATCTCAAGAAGATCCTTTGATCTTTTCTACGGGGTCTGACGCTCAGTGGAACGAAAACTCACG
TTAAGGGATTTTGGTCATGAGATTATCAAAAAGGATCTTCACCTAGATCCTTTTAAATTAAAAATGAAGT
TTTAAATCAATCTAAAGTATATATGAGTAAACTTGGTCTGACAGTTACCAATGCTTAATCAGTGAGGCAC
CTATCTCAGCGATCTGTCTATTTCGTTCATCCATAGTTGCCTGACTCCCCGTCGTGTAGATAACTACGAT
ACGGGAGGGCTTACCATCTGGCCCCAGTGCTGCAATGATACCGCGAGACCCACGCTCACCGGCTCCAGAT
TTATCAGCAATAAACCAGCCAGCCGGAAGGGCCGAGCGCAGAAGTGGTCCTGCAACTTTATCCGCCTCCA
TCCAGTCTATTAATTGTTGCCGGGAAGCTAGAGTAAGTAGTTCGCCAGTTAATAGTTTGCGCAACGTTGT
TGCCATTGCTACAGGCATCGTGGTGTCACGCTCGTCGTTTGGTATGGCTTCATTCAGCTCCGGTTCCCAA
CGATCAAGGCGAGTTACATGATCCCCCATGTTGTGCAAAAAAGCGGTTAGCTCCTTCGGTCCTCCGATCG
TTGTCAGAAGTAAGTTGGCCGCAGTGTTATCACTCATGGTTATGGCAGCACTGCATAATTCTCTTACTGT
CATGCCATCCGTAAGATGCTTTTCTGTGACTGGTGAGTACTCAACCAAGTCATTCTGAGAATAGTGTATG
CGGCGACCGAGTTGCTCTTGCCCGGCGTCAATACGGGATAATACCGCGCCACATAGCAGAACTTTAAAAG
TGCTCATCATTGGAAAACGTTCTTCGGGGCGAAAACTCTCAAGGATCTTACCGCTGTTGAGATCCAGTTC
GATGTAACCCACTCGTGCACCCAACTGATCTTCAGCATCTTTTACTTTCACCAGCGTTTCTGGGTGAGCA
AAAACAGGAAGGCAAAATGCCGCAAAAAAGGGAATAAGGGCGACACGGAAATGTTGAATACTCATACTCT
TCCTTTTTCAATATTATTGAAGCATTTATCAGGGTTATTGTCTCATGAGCGGATACATATTTGAATGTAT
TTAGAAAAATAAACAAATAGGGGTTCCGCGCACATTTCCCCGAAAAGTGCCACCTGACGTCTAAGAAACC
ATTATTATCATGACATTAACCTATAAAAATAGGCGTATCACGAGGCCCTTTCGTCTCGCGCGTTTCGGTG
ATGACGGTGAAAACCTCTGACACATGCAGCTCCCGGAGACGGTCACAGCTTGTCTGTAAGCGGATGCCGG
GAGCAGACAAGCCCGTCAGGGCGCGTCAGCGGGTGTTGGCGGGTGTCGGGGCTGGCTTAACTATGCGGCA
TCAGAGCAGATTGTACTGAGAGTGCACCATATGCGGTGTGAAATACCGCACAGATGCGTAAGGAGAAAAT
ACCGCATCAGGCGCCATTCGCCATTCAGGCTGCGCAACTGTTGGGAAGGGCGATCGGTGCGGGCCTCTTC
GCTATTACGCCAGCTGGCGAAAGGGGGATGTGCTGCAAGGCGATTAAGTTGGGTAACGCCAGGGTTTTCC
CAGTCACGACGTTGTAAAACGACGGCGCAAGGAATGGTGCATGCAAGGAGATGGCGCCCAACAGTCCCCC
GGCCACGGGGCCTGCCACCATACCCACGCCGAAACAAGCGCTCATGAGCCCGAAGTGGCGAGCCCGATCT
TCCCCATCGGTGATGTCGGCGATATAGGCGCCAGCAACCGCACCTGTGGCGCCGGTGATGCCGGCCACGA
TGCGTCCGGCGTAGAGGCGATTAGTCCAATTTGTTAAAGACAGGATATCAGTGGTCCAGGCTCTAGTTTT
GACTCAACAATATCACCAGCTGAAGCCTATAGAGTACGAGCCATAGATAAAATAAAAGATTTTATTTAGT
CTCCAGAAAAAGGGGGGAATGAAAGACCCCACCTGTAGGTTTGGCAAGCTAGCTTAAGTAACGCCATTTT
GCAAGGCATGGAAAATACATAACTGAGAATAGAGAAGTTCAGATCAAGGTTAGGAACAGAGAGACAGCAG
AATATGGGCCAAACAGGATATCTGTGGTAAGCAGTTCCTGCCCCGGCTCAGGGCCAAGAACAGATGGTCC
CCAGATGCGGTCCCGCCCTCAGCAGTTTCTAGAGAACCATCAGATGTTTCCAGGGTGCCCCAAGGACCTG
AAATGACCCTGTGCCTTATTTGAACTAACCAATCAGTTCGCTTCTCGCTTCTGTTCGCGCGCTTCTGCTC
CCCGAGCTCAATAAAAGAGCCCACAACCCCTCACTCGGCGCGCCAGTCCTCCGATAGACTGCGTCGCCCG
GGTACCCGTATTCCCAATAAAGCCTCTTGCTGTTTGCATCCGAATCGTGGACTCGCTGATCCTTGGGAGG
GTCTCCTCAGATTGATTGACTGCCCACCTCGGGGGTCTTTCATTTGGAGGTTCCACCGAGATTTGGAGAC
CCCTGCCCAGGGACCACCGACCCCCCCGCCGGGAGGTAAGCTGGCCAGCGGTCGTTTCGTGTCTGTCTCT
GTCTTTGTGCGTGTTTGTGCCGGCATCTAATGTTTGCGCCTGCGTCTGTACTAGTTAGCTAACTAGCTCT
GTATCTGGCGGACCCGTGGTGGAACTGACGAGTTCTGAACACCCGGCCGCAACCCTGGGAGACGTCCCAG
GGACTTTGGGGGCCGTTTTTGTGGCCCGACCTGAGGAAGGGAGTCGATGTGGAATCCGACCCCGTCAGGA
TATGTGGTTCTGGTAGGAGACGAGAACCTAAAACAGTTCCCGCCTCCGTCTGAATTTTTGCTTTCGGTTT
GGAACCGAAGCCGCGCGTCTTGTCTGCTGCAGCGCTGCAGCATCGTTCTGTGTTGTCTCTGTCTGACTGT
GTTTCTGTATTTGTCTGAAAATTAGGGCCAGACTGTTACCACTCCCTTAAGTTTGACCTTAGGTCACTGG
AAAGATGTCGAGCGGATCGCTCACAACCAGTCGGTAGATGTCAAGAAGAGACGTTGGGTTACCTTCTGCT
CTGCAGAATGGCCAACCTTTAACGTCGGATGGCCGCGAGACGGCACCTTTAACCGAGACCTCATCACCCA
GGTTAAGATCAAGGTCTTTTCACCTGGCCCGCATGGACACCCAGACCAGGTCCCCTACATCGTGACCTGG
GAAGCCTTGGCTTTTGACCCCCCTCCCTGGGTCAAGCCCTTTGTACACCCTAAGCCTCCGCCTCCTCTTC
CTCCATCCGCCCCGTCTCTCCCCCTTGAACCTCCTCGTTCGACCCCGCCTCGATCCTCCCTTTATCCAGC
CCTCACTCCTTCTCTAGGCGCCGGAATTCTATGGACTACAAGGACGACGATGACAAGCTTAAGAGGCCTC
AG
Features (pLannotate 1.2.2; 21 found; start..end, strand, type, name):
      7..813     +  CDS            Hoxa9: HXA9_MOUSE - Also known as Hox-1.7, Hoxa-9. Experimental evidence at protein level: Swiss-Prot protein existence level 1. Sequence-specific transcription factor which is part of a developmental regulatory system that provides cells with specific positional identities on the anterior-posterior axis. Required for induction of E-selectin and VCAM-1, on the endothelial cells surface at sites of inflammation (By similarity). From Mus musculus (Mouse).
   1091..1108    +  promoter       LEU2 promoter (fragment): S. cerevisiae LEU2
   1981..2480    +  promoter       PGK promoter: mouse phosphoglycerate kinase 1 promoter
   2493..2732    +  CDS            CD24: CD24_HUMAN - Also known as CD24A. Experimental evidence at protein level: Swiss-Prot protein existence level 1. May have a pivotal role in cell differentiation of different cell types. Signaling could be triggered by the binding of a lectin- like ligand to the CD24 carbohydrates, and transduced by the release of second messengers derived from the GPI-anchor. Modulates B-cell activation responses. Promotes AG-dependent proliferation of B-cells, and prevents their terminal differentiation into antibody-forming cells (PubMed:11313396). In association with SIGLEC10 may be involved in the selective
   2782..3296    +  LTR            3' LTR: 3' long terminal repeat from murine embryonic stem cell virus
   3458..3474    -  protein_bind   lac operator: The lac repressor binds to the lac operator to inhibit transcription in E. coli. This inhibition can be relieved by adding lactose or isopropyl-β-D-thiogalactopyranoside (IPTG). lac repressor encoded by lacI
   3482..3512    -  promoter       lac promoter: promoter for the E. coli lac operon
   3527..3548    -  protein_bind   CAP binding site: CAP binding activates transcription in the presence of cAMP. E. coli catabolite activator protein
   3561..3653    -  CDS            lacI (fragment): lac repressor; lacI; The lac repressor binds to the lac operator to inhibit transcription in E. coli. This inhibition can be relieved by adding lactose or isopropyl-β-D-thiogalactopyranoside (IPTG).
   3836..4424    -  rep_origin     ori: high-copy-number ColE1/pMB1/pBR322/pUC origin of replication
   4595..5455    -  CDS            AmpR: β-lactamase; bla; confers resistance to ampicillin, carbenicillin, and related antibiotics
   5456..5560    -  promoter       AmpR promoter: bla
   5655..5690    +  CDS            rop (fragment): Rop protein, which maintains plasmids at low copy number; rop
   5792..5891    +  misc_feature   bom (fragment): basis of mobility region from pBR322
   5897..6046    -  CDS            lacZα (fragment): LacZα fragment of β-galactosidase; lacZ fragment
   6046..6247    -  CDS            TcR (fragment): tetracycline efflux protein; tet; confers resistance to tetracycline
   6248..6346    +  CDS            env (fragment): murine leukemia virus gPr80 envelope polyprotein precursor; env; proteolytically cleaved into gp70SU and p15TM subunits
   6388..6904    +  LTR            5' LTR: 5' long terminal repeat from murine embryonic stem cell virus
   6968..7309    +  misc_feature   MESV Ψ: packaging signal of murine embryonic stem cell virus
   7376..7792    +  CDS            gag (truncated): truncated Moloney murine leukemia virus (MMLV) gag gene lacking the start codon
   7807..7827    +  CDS            FLAG (fragment): FLAG® epitope tag, followed by an enterokinase cleavage site
