[The description below was written by a language model from this plasmid's Addgene catalogue record and pLannotate feature annotations shown in this document.]
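Description:
HOXA9-MSCV-CD24 is a 7,842 bp gammaretroviral expression plasmid built on the murine stem cell virus (MSCV) backbone, intended for producing replication-defective retrovirus that transduces mammalian cells. In bacteria it is maintained as a high-copy plasmid through a ColE1/pUC-type origin and selected with ampicillin via the β-lactamase gene. Short annotated fragments of lacI, lacZα, rop, bom, the tetracycline resistance gene and a yeast LEU2 promoter appear to be backbone remnants or incidental matches rather than functional parts.

The proviral region runs from the 5' LTR through the MESV Ψ packaging signal and a truncated, start-codon-less gag segment, which together support efficient packaging of the genomic RNA. The 5' LTR drives an N-terminally FLAG-tagged full-length mouse Hoxa9 cDNA cloned between EcoRI and XhoI. This insert retains about 1.1 kb of native 3' UTR, in which two putative polyadenylation signals were mutated. According to the depositor, the unmodified cDNA gave protein on transient expression but none after retroviral transduction, so the sites were removed in case they were interfering. The corrected clone produced high levels of FLAG-HOXA9 and immortalized bone marrow cells. Downstream, a mouse PGK promoter independently expresses human CD24, a small GPI-anchored surface protein that serves as a FACS-selectable marker for transduced cells, and the 3' LTR closes the provirus and supplies polyadenylation.

The associated study concerns microRNA-126 regulation of HOXA9 through a site in the homeobox. The repository notes that its verified sequence differs from the depositor's original map, so coordinates may not correspond.
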