Addgene plasmid #20975: HOXA9-MSCV-CD24
Depositing lab: Corey Largman. Depositing organization: San Francisco VA Health Care System. Publication: MicroRNA-126 regulates HOXA9 by binding to the homeobox. Shen WF, Hu YL, Uttarwar L, Passegue E, Largman C. Mol Cell Biol. 2008 Jul . 28(14):4609-19. 10.1128/MCB.01652-07 PubMed 18474618.
Backbone
  Vector backbone: MSCV (murine stem cell virus)
  Total vector size (bp): 7842
  Vector type: Mammalian Expression, Retroviral
Growth in bacteria
  Bacterial resistance: Ampicillin, 100 μg/mL
  Growth temperature: 37°C
  Growth strain: DH5alpha
  Copy number: High Copy
Gene/Insert 1
  Gene/Insert name: HOXA9
  Species: M. musculus (mouse)
  Mutation: Full length cDNA with ~1.1kb 3'UTR with 2 putative polyA signals mutated to allow expression in MSCV+CD24 selection epitope (FACS surface marker). No polyA signal.
  Entrez Gene: Hoxa9 (a.k.a. D6a9, Hox-1.7)
  Tag / fusion protein: Flag (N terminal on backbone)
  Cloning method: Restriction Enzyme; 5′ cloning site EcoRI (not destroyed); 3′ cloning site XhoI (not destroyed)
  Sequencing primers: 5′ MSCV
Gene/Insert 2
  Gene/Insert name: CD24 (alt name: CD24 isoform a preproprotein NP_001278666.1)
  Species: H. sapiens (human)
  GenBank ID: NP_001278666.1
  Entrez Gene: CD24 (a.k.a. CD24A)
Resource information
  A portion of this plasmid was derived from a plasmid made by: Debbie Wolgemuth
Terms and licenses: Academic/Nonprofit Terms; Industry Terms: Not Available to Industry
Depositor comments: *Please note that the full sequence verified by Addgene differs from the original depositor's map and thus the numbers and nomenclature used by the depositor may differ from the Addgene map.* Depositor's Comments: We discovered that, although a 1,975-nt full-length Hoxa9 clone (numbered from the protein start site; I.M.A.G.E. clone BC055059) would produce protein when transiently expressed from the murine stem cell virus (MSCV) long terminal repeat, following retroviral transduction, the HOXA9 protein could not be detected. Since this cDNA contained two putative polyadenylation signals in the 3' UTR, we removed these sites to determine if they were interfering with retrovirally mediated protein expression. The site at nt 1798 was replaced using a primer containing a KpnI sequence in place of the AATAAA sequence together with a primer containing the BglII site at nt 749 to amplify a 1,052-nt BglII-KpnI fragment by PCR. A second primer containing the KpnI site in place of the polyadenylation signal at nt 1798 was used in conjunction with a primer containing an AAT-to-CGG change in the polyadenylation signal at nt 1975 and an adjacent XhoI site for cloning to generate a 150-nt KpnI-XhoI fragment. Standard methods were used to combine these fragments to create a 1,975-nt Hoxa9 cDNA encoding an N-terminal FLAG-tagged version of the mature protein but lacking the two putative polyadenylation signals. The resulting MSCV clone produced high levels of FLAG-HOXA9 protein and immortalized BM cells.
How to cite: HOXA9-MSCV-CD24 was a gift from Corey Largman (Addgene plasmid # 20975 ; http://n2t.net/addgene:20975 ; RRID:Addgene_20975)
